Addgene plasmid #111526: hC73A-HA
Purpose: Expresses human KCNB1 C73A in mammalian cells
Depositing lab: Federico Sesti. Depositing organization: Rutgers, The State University of New Jersey. Publication: Toxic role of K+ channel oxidation in mammalian brain. Cotella D, Hernandez-Enriquez B, Wu X, Li R, Pan Z, Leveille J, Link CD, Oddo S, Sesti F. J Neurosci. 2012 Mar 21;32(12):4133-44. doi: 10.1523/JNEUROSCI.6153-11.2012. PubMed 22442077.
Backbone
  Vector backbone: pCI-neo
  Backbone manufacturer: Promega
  Vector type: Mammalian Expression
  Selectable markers: Neomycin (select with G418)
Growth in bacteria
  Bacterial resistance: Ampicillin, 100 μg/mL
  Growth temperature: 37°C
  Growth strain: DH5alpha
  Copy number: High Copy
Gene/Insert
  Gene/Insert name: human C73A-Kv2.1 + HA (alt name: KCNB1)
  Species: H. sapiens (human)
  Mutation: C73A
  Entrez Gene: KCNB1 (a.k.a. DRK1, Kv2.1)
  Promoter: CMV
  Tag / fusion protein: HA (C terminal on insert)
  Cloning method: Restriction Enzyme; 5′ cloning site Unknown (unknown if destroyed); 3′ cloning site Unknown (unknown if destroyed)
Terms and licenses: Academic/Nonprofit Terms; Industry Terms: Not Available to Industry
How to cite: hC73A-HA was a gift from Federico Sesti (Addgene plasmid # 111526 ; http://n2t.net/addgene:111526 ; RRID:Addgene_111526)
