[The description below was written by a language model from this plasmid's Addgene catalogue record and pLannotate feature annotations shown in this document.]
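Description:
hC73A-HA is a mammalian expression plasmid of about 8.1 kb built on the pCI-neo backbone. It carries human KCNB1, which encodes the voltage-gated potassium channel Kv2.1, with a cysteine-to-alanine substitution at residue 73. The open reading frame is driven by the human cytomegalovirus immediate-early enhancer and promoter. A chimeric β-globin/immunoglobulin heavy-chain intron follows the promoter and is a standard element that typically improves transcript processing and expression. A T7 promoter lies just upstream of the coding sequence and could support in vitro transcription. The channel has a C-terminal HA epitope; the annotation detects only a short match to a 3xHA element, consistent with a single HA tag for antibody detection. The SV40 polyadenylation signal lies downstream of the insert. The restriction sites used for cloning are not recorded.

In bacteria the plasmid is maintained through a high-copy ColE1/pUC-type origin and selected with ampicillin via β-lactamase. An f1 origin is also present, allowing single-stranded DNA production. For mammalian cells, a separate cassette places the neomycin phosphotransferase gene under the SV40 enhancer/early promoter with a synthetic poly(A) signal, so stable transfectants can be selected with G418. The short bom, rop, lacZα and large T antigen fragments in the table appear to be backbone remnants rather than functional parts.

The stated purpose is expression of the C73A channel in mammalian cells. The associated publication concerns oxidation of potassium channels in the mammalian brain, which suggests the mutant is used to test the role of this cysteine in channel oxidation, although the record does not say so directly.
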