Features (pLannotate 1.2.2; 20 found; start..end, strand, type, name):
      3..380     +  enhancer       CMV enhancer: human cytomegalovirus immediate early enhancer
    381..592     +  promoter       CMV promoter: human cytomegalovirus (CMV) immediate early promoter
    753..885     +  intron         chimeric intron: chimera between introns from human β-globin and immunoglobulin heavy chain genes
    930..948     +  promoter       T7 promoter: promoter for bacteriophage T7 RNA polymerase
    974..3547    +  CDS            KCNB1: KCNB1_HUMAN - Experimental evidence at protein level: Swiss-Prot protein existence level 1. Voltage-gated potassium channel that mediates transmembrane potassium transport in excitable membranes, primarily in the brain, but also in the pancreas and cardiovascular system. Contributes to the regulation of the action potential (AP) repolarization, duration and frequency of repetitive AP firing in neurons, muscle cells and endocrine cells and plays a role in homeostatic attenuation of electrical excitability throughout the brain (PubMed:23161216). Plays also a role in the regulation of exocytosis
   3554..3582    +  CDS            3xHA (fragment): three tandem HA epitope tags
   3595..3612    -  promoter       T3 promoter (fragment): promoter for bacteriophage T3 RNA polymerase
   3630..3751    -  polyA_signal   SV40 poly(A) signal: SV40 polyadenylation signal
   3774..3842    -  CDS            large T antigen (fragment): large T antigen from SV40 (simian virus 40)
   3866..3933    +  CDS            lacZα (fragment): LacZα fragment of β-galactosidase; lacZ fragment
   3937..4365    +  rep_origin     f1 ori (sequence partly withheld): f1 bacteriophage origin of replication; arrow indicates direction of (+) strand synthesis
   4393..4444    -  misc_feature   bom (fragment): basis of mobility region from pBR322
   4509..4866    +  promoter       SV40 promoter: SV40 enhancer and early promoter
   4917..5708    +  CDS            neo: KKA2_KLEPN - Also known as kan, nptII. Experimental evidence at protein level: Swiss-Prot protein existence level 1. Resistance to kanamycin, neomycin, paromomycin, ribostamycin, butirosin and gentamicin B. From Klebsiella pneumoniae.
   5775..5823    +  polyA_signal   poly(A) signal: synthetic polyadenylation signal
   5843..5897    -  misc_feature   bom (fragment): basis of mobility region from pBR322
   5999..6034    -  CDS            rop (fragment): Rop protein, which maintains plasmids at low copy number; rop
   6129..6233    +  promoter       AmpR promoter: bla
   6234..7094    +  CDS            AmpR: β-lactamase; bla; confers resistance to ampicillin, carbenicillin, and related antibiotics
   7265..7853    +  rep_origin     ori: high-copy-number ColE1/pMB1/pBR322/pUC origin of replication
>Addgene plasmid #111526 | hC73A-HA | addgene full sequence | sequence record 211888 | Addgene NGS Result
GGCATTGATTATTGACTAGTTATTAATAGTAATCAATTACGGGGTCATTAGTTCATAGCCCATATATGGA
GTTCCGCGTTACATAACTTACGGTAAATGGCCCGCCTGGCTGACCGCCCAACGACCCCCGCCCATTGACG
TCAATAATGACGTATGTTCCCATAGTAACGCCAATAGGGACTTTCCATTGACGTCAATGGGTGGAGTATT
TACGGTAAACTGCCCACTTGGCAGTACATCAAGTGTATCATATGCCAAGTCCGCCCCCTATTGACGTCAA
TGACGGTAAATGGCCCGCCTGGCATTATGCCCAGTACATGACCTTACGGGACTTTCCTACTTGGCAGTAC
ATCTACGTATTAGTCATCGCTATTACCATGGTGATGCGGTTTTGGCAGTACACCAATGGGCGTGGATAGC
GGTTTGACTCACGGGGATTTCCAAGTCTCCACCCCATTGACGTCAATGGGAGTTTGTTTTGGCACCAAAA
TCAACGGGACTTTCCAAAATGTCGTAACAACTGCGATCGCCCGCCCCGTTGACGCAAATGGGCGGTAGGC
GTGTACGGTGGGAGGTCTATATAAGCAGAGCTCGTTTAGTGAACCGTCAGATCACTAGAAGCTTTATTGC
GGTAGTTTATCACAGTTAAATTGCTAACGCAGTCAGTGCTTCTGACACAACAGTCTCGAACTTAAGCTGC
AGTGACTCTCTTAAGGTAGCCTTGCAGAAGTTGGTCGTGAGGCACTGGGCAGGTAAGTATCAAGGTTACA
AGACAGGTTTAAGGAGACCAATAGAAACTGGGCTTGTCGAGACAGAGAAGACTCTTGCGTTTCTGATAGG
CACCTATTGGTCTTACTGACATCCACTTTGCCTTTCTCTCCACAGGTGTCCACTCCCAGTTCAATTACAG
CTCTTAAGGCTAGAGTACTTAATACGACTCACTATAGGCTAGCCTCGAGAGCTGAATTCCACCATGCCGG
CGGGCATGACGAAGCATGGCTCCCGCTCCACCAGCTCGCTGCCGCCCGAGCCCATGGAGATCGTGCGCAG
CAAGGCGTGCTCTCGGCGGGTCCGCCTCAACGTCGGGGGGCTGGCGCACGAGGTACTCTGGCGTACCCTG
GACCGCCTGCCCCGCACGCGGCTGGGCAAGCTCCGCGACTGCAACACGCACGACTCGCTGCTGGAGGTGG
CCGATGACTACAGCCTCGACGACAACGAGTACTTCTTTGACCGCCACCCGGGCGCCTTCACCTCCATCCT
CAACTTCTACCGCACTGGGCGACTGCACATGATGGAGGAGATGTGCGCGCTCAGCTTCAGCCAAGAGCTC
GACTACTGGGGCATCGACGAGATCTACCCGGAGTCCTGCTGCCAGGCCCGCTACCACCAGAAGAAAGAGC
AGATGAACGAGGAGCTCAAGCGTGAGGCCGAGACCCTACGGGAGCGGGAAGGCGAGGAGTTCGATAACAC
GTGCTGCGCAGAGAAGAGGAAAAAACTCTGGGACCTACTGGAGAAGCCCAATTCCTCTGTGGCTGCCAAG
ATCCTTGCCATAATTTCCATCATGTTCATCGTCCTCTCCACCATTGCCCTGTCCCTCAACACGCTGCCTG
AGCTACAGAGCCTCGATGAGTTCGGCCAGTCCACAGACAACCCCCAGCTGGCCCACGTGGAGGCCGTGTG
CATCGCATGGTTCACCATGGAGTACCTGCTGAGGTTCCTCTCCTCGCCCAAGAAGTGGAAGTTCTTCAAG
GGCCCACTCAATGCCATTGACTTGTTGGCCATTCTGCCATACTATGTCACCATTTTCCTCACCGAATCCA
ACAAGAGCGTGCTGCAATTCCAGAATGTCCGCCGCGTGGTCCAGATCTTCCGCATCATGCGCATTCTCCG
CATCCTTAAGCTTGCACGCCACTCCACTGGCCTCCAGTCTCTGGGCTTCACTTTGCGGAGGAGCTACAAT
GAGTTGGGCTTGCTCATCCTCTTCCTTGCCATGGGCATTATGATCTTCTCCAGCCTTGTCTTCTTTGCTG
AGAAGGATGAGGACGACACCAAGTTCAAAAGCATCCCAGCCTCTTTCTGGTGGGCCACCATCACCATGAC
TACTGTTGGGTATGGAGACATCTACCCCAAGACCCTCCTGGGGAAAATTGTTGGGGGACTCTGCTGCATT
GCAGGAGTCCTGGTGATTGCTCTTCCCATCCCCATCATCGTCAATAACTTCTCTGAGTTCTATAAGGAGC
AGAAGAGACAGGAGAAAGCAATCAAACGGCGAGAGGCTCTGGAGAGAGCCAAGAGGAATGGCAGCATCGT
ATCCATGAACATGAAGGATGCTTTTGCCCGGAGCATTGAGATGATGGACATTGTGGTTGAGAAAAATGGG
GAGAATATGGGTAAGAAAGACAAAGTACAAGATAACCACTTGTCTCCTAACAAATGGAAATGGACAAAGA
GGACACTGTCTGAAACCAGCTCAAGTAAGTCCTTTGAAACCAAGGAACAGGGATCCCCTGAAAAAGCCAG
ATCGTCTTCTAGTCCTCAGCACCTGAACGTTCAGCAGTTGGAAGACATGTACAATAAGATGGCCAAGACC
CAATCCCAACCCATCCTCAATACCAAGGAGTCAGCAGCACAGAGCAAACCAAAGGAAGAACTTGAAATGG
AGAGTATCCCCAGCCCCGTAGCCCCTCTGCCCACTCGCACAGAAGGGGTCATTGACATGCGAAGTATGTC
AAGCATTGATAGTTTCATTAGCTGTGCCACAGACTTCCCTGAGGCCACCAGATTCTCCCACAGCCCTTTG
ACATCACTCCCCAGCAAGACTGGGGGCAGCACAGCCCCAGAAGTGGGCTGGCGGGGAGCTCTGGGTGCCA
GTGGTGGTAGGTTTGTGGAGGCCAACCCCAGCCCTGATGCCAGCCAGCACTCTAGTTTCTTCATCGAGAG
CCCCAAGAGTTCCATGAAAACTAACAACCCTTTGAAGCTCCGAGCACTTAAAGTCAACTTCATGGAGGGT
GACCCCAGTCCACTCCTCCCCGTTCTAGGGATGTACCATGACCCTCTCAGGAACCGGGGGAGTGCTGCGG
CTGCTGTCGCTGGACTGGAGTGTGCCACGCTTTTGGACAAGGCTGTGCTGAGCCCAGAGTCCTCCATCTA
CACCACAGCAAGTGCTAAGACACCCCCCCGGTCTCCTGAGAAACACACAGCAATAGCGTTCAACTTTGAG
GCGGGTGTCCACCAGTACATTGACGCAGACACAGATGATGAGGGACAGCTGCTCTACAGTGTGGACTCCA
GCCCCCCCAAAAGCCTCCCTGGGAGCACCAGTCCGAAGTTCAGCACGGGGACAAGATCGGAGAAAAACCA
CTTTGAAAGCTCCCCTTTACCCACCTCCCCTAAGTTCTTAAGGCAGAACTGTATTTACTCCACAGAAGCA
TTGACTGGAAAAGGCCCCAGTGGTCAGGAAAAGTGCAAACTTGAGAACCACATCTCCCCTGACGTCCGTG
TGTTGCCAGGGGGAGGAGCCCATGGAAGCACACGAGATCAGAGCATCGAATTCTACCCATACGATGTTCC
AGATTACGCTTAGGCGGCCGCTTCCCTTTAGTGAGGGTTAATGCTTCGAGCAGACATGATAAGATACATT
GATGAGTTTGGACAAACCACAACTAGAATGCAGTGAAAAAAATGCTTTATTTGTGAAATTTGTGATGCTA
TTGCTTTATTTGTAACCATTATAAGCTGCAATAAACAAGTTAACAACAACAATTGCATTCATTTTATGTT
TCAGGTTCAGGGGGAGATGTGGGAGGTTTTTTAAAGCAAGTAAAACCTCTACAAATGTGGTAAAATCCGA
TAAGGATCGATCCGGGCTGGCGTAATAGCGAAGAGGCCCGCACCGATCGCCCTTCCCAACAGTTGCGCAG
CCTGAATGGCGAATGG
[124 nt withheld, positions 3937-4060]
C
[91 nt withheld, positions 4062-4152]
A
[49 nt withheld, positions 4154-4202]
CCTTTGACGTTGGAGTCCACGTTCTTT
[37 nt withheld, positions 4230-4266]
ACCCTATCTCGGTCTATTCTTTTGATTTATAAGGGATTTTGCCGATTTCGGCCTATTGGTTAAAAAATGA
GCTGATTTAACAAAAATTTAACGCGAATTTTAACAAAATATTAACGCTTACAATTTCCTGATGCGGTATT
TTCTCCTTACGCATCTGTGCGGTATTTCACACCGCATACGCGGATCTGCGCAGCACCATGGCCTGAAATA
ACCTCTGAAAGAGGAACTTGGTTAGGTACCTTCTGAGGCGGAAAGAACCAGCTGTGGAATGTGTGTCAGT
TAGGGTGTGGAAAGTCCCCAGGCTCCCCAGCAGGCAGAAGTATGCAAAGCATGCATCTCAATTAGTCAGC
AACCAGGTGTGGAAAGTCCCCAGGCTCCCCAGCAGGCAGAAGTATGCAAAGCATGCATCTCAATTAGTCA
GCAACCATAGTCCCGCCCCTAACTCCGCCCATCCCGCCCCTAACTCCGCCCAGTTCCGCCCATTCTCCGC
CCCATGGCTGACTAATTTTTTTTATTTATGCAGAGGCCGAGGCCGCCTCGGCCTCTGAGCTATTCCAGAA
GTAGTGAGGAGGCTTTTTTGGAGGCCTAGGCTTTTGCAAAAAGCTTGATTCTTCTGACACAACAGTCTCG
AACTTAAGGCTAGAGCCACCATGATTGAACAAGATGGATTGCACGCAGGTTCTCCGGCCGCTTGGGTGGA
GAGGCTATTCGGCTATGACTGGGCACAACAGACAATCGGCTGCTCTGATGCCGCCGTGTTCCGGCTGTCA
GCGCAGGGGCGCCCGGTTCTTTTTGTCAAGACCGACCTGTCCGGTGCCCTGAATGAACTGCAGGACGAGG
CAGCGCGGCTATCGTGGCTGGCCACGACGGGCGTTCCTTGCGCAGCTGTGCTCGACGTTGTCACTGAAGC
GGGAAGGGACTGGCTGCTATTGGGCGAAGTGCCGGGGCAGGATCTCCTGTCATCTCACCTTGCTCCTGCC
GAGAAAGTATCCATCATGGCTGATGCAATGCGGCGGCTGCATACGCTTGATCCGGCTACCTGCCCATTCG
ACCACCAAGCGAAACATCGCATCGAGCGAGCACGTACTCGGATGGAAGCCGGTCTTGTCGATCAGGATGA
TCTGGACGAAGAGCATCAGGGGCTCGCGCCAGCCGAACTGTTCGCCAGGCTCAAGGCGCGCATGCCCGAC
GGCGAGGATCTCGTCGTGACCCATGGCGATGCCTGCTTGCCGAATATCATGGTGGAAAATGGCCGCTTTT
CTGGATTCATCGACTGTGGCCGGCTGGGTGTGGCGGACCGCTATCAGGACATAGCGTTGGCTACCCGTGA
TATTGCTGAAGAGCTTGGCGGCGAATGGGCTGACCGCTTCCTCGTGCTTTACGGTATCGCCGCTCCCGAT
TCGCAGCGCATCGCCTTCTATCGCCTTCTTGACGAGTTCTTCTGAGCGGGACTCTGGGGTTCGAAATGAC
CGACCAAGCGACGCCCAACCTGCCATCACGATGGCCGCAATAAAATATCTTTATTTTCATTACATCTGTG
TGTTGGTTTTTTGTGTGAATCGATAGCGATAAGGATCCGCGTATGGTGCACTCTCAGTACAATCTGCTCT
GATGCCGCATAGTTAAGCCAGCCCCGACACCCGCCAACACCCGCTGACGCGCCCTGACGGGCTTGTCTGC
TCCCGGCATCCGCTTACAGACAAGCTGTGACCGTCTCCGGGAGCTGCATGTGTCAGAGGTTTTCACCGTC
ATCACCGAAACGCGCGAGACGAAAGGGCCTCGTGATACGCCTATTTTTATAGGTTAATGTCATGATAATA
ATGGTTTCTTAGACGTCAGGTGGCACTTTTCGGGGAAATGTGCGCGGAACCCCTATTTGTTTATTTTTCT
AAATACATTCAAATATGTATCCGCTCATGAGACAATAACCCTGATAAATGCTTCAATAATATTGAAAAAG
GAAGAGTATGAGTATTCAACATTTCCGTGTCGCCCTTATTCCCTTTTTTGCGGCATTTTGCCTTCCTGTT
TTTGCTCACCCAGAAACGCTGGTGAAAGTAAAAGATGCTGAAGATCAGTTGGGTGCACGAGTGGGTTACA
TCGAACTGGATCTCAACAGCGGTAAGATCCTTGAGAGTTTTCGCCCCGAAGAACGTTTTCCAATGATGAG
CACTTTTAAAGTTCTGCTATGTGGCGCGGTATTATCCCGTATTGACGCCGGGCAAGAGCAACTCGGTCGC
CGCATACACTATTCTCAGAATGACTTGGTTGAGTACTCACCAGTCACAGAAAAGCATCTTACGGATGGCA
TGACAGTAAGAGAATTATGCAGTGCTGCCATAACCATGAGTGATAACACTGCGGCCAACTTACTTCTGAC
AACGATCGGAGGACCGAAGGAGCTAACCGCTTTTTTGCACAACATGGGGGATCATGTAACTCGCCTTGAT
CGTTGGGAACCGGAGCTGAATGAAGCCATACCAAACGACGAGCGTGACACCACGATGCCTGTAGCAATGG
CAACAACGTTGCGCAAACTATTAACTGGCGAACTACTTACTCTAGCTTCCCGGCAACAATTAATAGACTG
GATGGAGGCGGATAAAGTTGCAGGACCACTTCTGCGCTCGGCCCTTCCGGCTGGCTGGTTTATTGCTGAT
AAATCTGGAGCCGGTGAGCGTGGGTCTCGCGGTATCATTGCAGCACTGGGGCCAGATGGTAAGCCCTCCC
GTATCGTAGTTATCTACACGACGGGGAGTCAGGCAACTATGGATGAACGAAATAGACAGATCGCTGAGAT
AGGTGCCTCACTGATTAAGCATTGGTAACTGTCAGACCAAGTTTACTCATATATACTTTAGATTGATTTA
AAACTTCATTTTTAATTTAAAAGGATCTAGGTGAAGATCCTTTTTGATAATCTCATGACCAAAATCCCTT
AACGTGAGTTTTCGTTCCACTGAGCGTCAGACCCCGTAGAAAAGATCAAAGGATCTTCTTGAGATCCTTT
TTTTCTGCGCGTAATCTGCTGCTTGCAAACAAAAAAACCACCGCTACCAGCGGTGGTTTGTTTGCCGGAT
CAAGAGCTACCAACTCTTTTTCCGAAGGTAACTGGCTTCAGCAGAGCGCAGATACCAAATACTGTTCTTC
TAGTGTAGCCGTAGTTAGGCCACCACTTCAAGAACTCTGTAGCACCGCCTACATACCTCGCTCTGCTAAT
CCTGTTACCAGTGGCTGCTGCCAGTGGCGATAAGTCGTGTCTTACCGGGTTGGACTCAAGACGATAGTTA
CCGGATAAGGCGCAGCGGTCGGGCTGAACGGGGGGTTCGTGCACACAGCCCAGCTTGGAGCGAACGACCT
ACACCGAACTGAGATACCTACAGCGTGAGCTATGAGAAAGCGCCACGCTTCCCGAAGGGAGAAAGGCGGA
CAGGTATCCGGTAAGCGGCAGGGTCGGAACAGGAGAGCGCACGAGGGAGCTTCCAGGGGGAAACGCCTGG
TATCTTTATAGTCCTGTCGGGTTTCGCCACCTCTGACTTGAGCGTCGATTTTTGTGATGCTCGTCAGGGG
GGCGGAGCCTATGGAAAAACGCCAGCAACGCGGCCTTTTTACGGTTCCTGGCCTTTTGCTGGCCTTTTGC
TCACATGGCTCGACAGATCTTCAATATTGGCCATTAGCCATATTATTCATTGGTTATATAGCATAAATCA
ATATTGGCTATTGGCCATTGCATACGTTGTATCTATATCATAATATGTACATTTATATTGGCTCATGTCC
AATATGACCGCCATGTT
